>Addgene plasmid #215976 | AA018 | addgene full sequence | sequence record 432438 | Addgene NGS Result
TCGCGCGTTTCGGTGATGACGGTGAAAACCTCTGACACATGCAGCTCCCGGAGACGGTCACAGCTTGTCT
GTAAGCGGATGCCGGGAGCAGACAAGCCCGTCAGGGCGCGTCAGCGGGTGTTGGCGGGTGTCGGGGCTGG
CTTAACTATGCGGCATCAGAGCAGATTGTACTGAGAGTGCACCATATGCGGTGTGAAATACCGCACAGAT
GCGTAAGGAGAAAATACCGCATCAGGCGCCATTCGCCATTCAGGCTGCGCAACTGTTGGGAAGGGCGATC
GGTGCGGGCCTCTTCGCTATTACGCCAGCTGGCGAAAGGGGGATGTGCTGCAAGGCGATTAAGTTGGGTA
ACGCCAGGGTTTTCCCAGTCACGACGTTGTAAAACGACGGCCAGAGAATTCGAGCTCGGTACCTCGCGAA
TACATCTAGATGAAGACGTAGGAGCCACCATGGCCAAACGGACAGCCGACGGAAGCGAGTTCGAGTCACC
AAAGAAGAAGCGGAAAGTCAGTGGCGGCAGCAGCGGCGACGCCCTGGACGACTTCGACCTCGATATGCTG
GGCAGCGACGCTCTGGATGATTTCGACCTGGACATGCTGGGAAGCGACGCCCTGGATGACTTCGACCTCG
ATATGCTGGGCAGCGACGCTCTTGACGATTTTGACCTCGACATGTCTGGAGGATCTAGCGGAGGATCCGG
CAGCAGTCTTCATCGGATCCCGGGCCCGTCGACTGCAGAGGCCTGCATGCAAGCTTGGTGTAATCATGGT
CATAGCTGTTTCCTGTGTGAAATTGTTATCCGCTCACAATTCCACACAACATACGAGCCGGAAGCATAAA
GTGTAAAGCCTGGGGTGCCTAATGAGTGAGCTAACTCACATTAATTGCGTTGCGCTCACTGCCCGCTTTC
CAGTCGGGAAACCTGTCGTGCCAGCTGCATTAATGAATCGGCCAACGCGCGGGGAGAGGCGGTTTGCGTA
TTGGGCGCTCTTCCGCTTCCTCGCTCACTGACTCGCTGCGCTCGGTCGTTCGGCTGCGGCGAGCGGTATC
AGCTCACTCAAAGGCGGTAATACGGTTATCCACAGAATCAGGGGATAACGCAGGAAAGAACATGTGAGCA
AAAGGCCAGCAAAAGGCCAGGAACCGTAAAAAGGCCGCGTTGCTGGCGTTTTTCCATAGGCTCCGCCCCC
CTGACGAGCATCACAAAAATCGACGCTCAAGTCAGAGGTGGCGAAACCCGACAGGACTATAAAGATACCA
GGCGTTTCCCCCTGGAAGCTCCCTCGTGCGCTCTCCTGTTCCGACCCTGCCGCTTACCGGATACCTGTCC
GCCTTTCTCCCTTCGGGAAGCGTGGCGCTTTCTCATAGCTCACGCTGTAGGTATCTCAGTTCGGTGTAGG
TCGTTCGCTCCAAGCTGGGCTGTGTGCACGAACCCCCCGTTCAGCCCGACCGCTGCGCCTTATCCGGTAA
CTATCGTCTTGAGTCCAACCCGGTAAGACACGACTTATCGCCACTGGCAGCAGCCACTGGTAACAGGATT
AGCAGAGCGAGGTATGTAGGCGGTGCTACAGAGTTCTTGAAGTGGTGGCCTAACTACGGCTACACTAGAA
GAACAGTATTTGGTATCTGCGCTCTGCTGAAGCCAGTTACCTTCGGAAAAAGAGTTGGTAGCTCTTGATC
CGGCAAACAAACCACCGCTGGTAGCGGTGGTTTTTTTGTTTGCAAGCAGCAGATTACGCGCAGAAAAAAA
GGATCTCAAGAAGATCCTTTGATCTTTTCTACGGGGTCTGACGCTCAGTGGAACGAAAACTCACGTTAAG
GGATTTTGGTCATGAGATTATCAAAAAGGATCTTCACCTAGATCCTTTTAAATTAAAAATGAAGTTTTAA
ATCAAGCCCAATCTGAATAATGTTACAACCAATTAACCAATTCTGATTAGAAAAACTCATCGAGCATCAA
ATGAAACTGCAATTTATTCATATCAGGATTATCAATACCATATTTTTGAAAAAGCCGTTTCTGTAATGAA
GGAGAAAACTCACCGAGGCAGTTCCATAGGATGGCAAGATCCTGGTATCGGTCTGCGATTCCGACTCGTC
CAACATCAATACAACCTATTAATTTCCCCTCGTCAAAAATAAGGTTATCAAGTGAGAAATCACCATGAGT
GACGACTGAATCCGGTGAGAATGGCAAAAGTTTATGCATTTCTTTCCAGACTTGTTCAACAGGCCAGCCA
TTACGCTCGTCATCAAAATCACTCGCATCAACCAAACCGTTATTCATTCGTGATTGCGCCTGAGCGAGAC
GAAATACGCGATCGCTGTTAAAAGGACAATTACAAACAGGAATCGAATGCAACCGGCGCAGGAACACTGC
CAGCGCATCAACAATATTTTCACCTGAATCAGGATATTCTTCTAATACCTGGAATGCTGTTTTTCCGGGG
ATCGCAGTGGTGAGTAACCATGCATCATCAGGAGTACGGATAAAATGCTTGATGGTCGGAAGAGGCATAA
ATTCCGTCAGCCAGTTTAGTCTGACCATCTCATCTGTAACATCATTGGCAACGCTACCTTTGCCATGTTT
CAGAAACAACTCTGGCGCATCGGGCTTCCCATACAAGCGATAGATTGTCGCACCTGATTGCCCGACATTA
TCGCGAGCCCATTTATACCCATATAAATCAGCATCCATGTTGGAATTTAATCGCGGCCTCGACGTTTCCC
GTTGAATATGGCTCATAACACCCCTTGTATTACTGTTTATGTAAGCAGACAGTTTTATTGTTCATGATGA
TATATTTTTATCTTGTGCAATGTAACATCAGAGATTTTGAGACACGGGCCAGAGCTGCA
Features (pLannotate 1.2.2; 10 found; start..end, strand, type, name):
    137..236     +  misc_feature   bom (fragment): basis of mobility region from pBR322
    242..399     -  CDS            lacZα (fragment): LacZα fragment of β-galactosidase; lacZ fragment
    645..674     +  CDS            VP48 (fragment): 3 tandem repeats of the minimal activation domain of herpes simplex virus VP16 (Cheng et al., 2013)
    793..809     -  protein_bind   lac operator: The lac repressor binds to the lac operator to inhibit transcription in E. coli. This inhibition can be relieved by adding lactose or isopropyl-β-D-thiogalactopyranoside (IPTG). lac repressor encoded by lacI
    817..847     -  promoter       lac promoter: promoter for the E. coli lac operon
    862..883     -  protein_bind   CAP binding site: CAP binding activates transcription in the presence of cAMP. E. coli catabolite activator protein
    896..988     -  CDS            lacI (fragment): lac repressor; lacI; The lac repressor binds to the lac operator to inhibit transcription in E. coli. This inhibition can be relieved by adding lactose or isopropyl-β-D-thiogalactopyranoside (IPTG).
   1171..1759    -  rep_origin     ori: high-copy-number ColE1/pMB1/pBR322/pUC origin of replication
   1937..2746    -  CDS            KanR: aminoglycoside phosphotransferase; aph(3')-Ia; confers resistance to kanamycin in bacteria or G418 (Geneticin®) in eukaryotes
   2853..35      +  CDS            rop (fragment) (across the origin): Rop protein, which maintains plasmids at low copy number; rop
