[The description below was written by a language model from this plasmid's Addgene catalogue record and pLannotate feature annotations shown in this document.]
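Description:
AA018 is a small (about 2.9 kb) donor plasmid from the Fragmid modular vector assembly toolkit, built on the pUC57-Kan cloning backbone. It is catalogued as a "fragment" rather than a complete expression vector: it stores a single interchangeable part that is meant to be combined with other Fragmid modules to build finished CRISPR constructs. In E. coli it replicates from a high-copy ColE1/pUC-type origin and is selected with kanamycin through the aph(3')-Ia KanR gene. The remaining annotated elements are ordinary backbone remnants: the lac promoter, lac operator and CAP binding site, a partial lacZα interrupted by the insert, and short fragments of lacI, bom and rop. None of these plays a role in the payload's intended function.

The insert occupies the N-terminal position of a fusion protein and consists of a start codon, a bipartite nuclear localization signal (BPNLS_v1.1) and VP64_v1.1, which is four tandem copies of the minimal activation domain of herpes simplex virus VP16. The automated annotation detects only a short match, labelled as a fragment of the related VP48 repeat, within the insert region. This partial hit may reflect the repetitive nature of the domain or a sequence variant, and the table does not annotate the start codon or NLS separately. The fragment carries no mammalian promoter, terminator or downstream coding partner of its own, and the record does not state the assembly sites or cloning method. Once joined upstream of another module, presumably a Cas-type protein given the toolkit's CRISPR focus, it would supply nuclear import and transcriptional activation, as in CRISPR activation applications.
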