Addgene plasmid #215976: AA018
Purpose: Fragmid fragment: (N' terminus) 4xVP16 transcritional activators
Depositing lab: John Doench. Depositing organization: Broad Institute. Publication: Modular vector assembly enables rapid assessment of emerging CRISPR technologies. McGee AV, Liu YV, Griffith AL, Szegletes ZM, Wen B, Kraus C, Miller NW, Steger RJ, Escude Velasco B, Bosch JA, Zirin JD, Viswanatha R, Sontheimer EJ, Goodale A, Greene MA, Green TM, Doench JG. Cell Genom. 2024 Mar 13;4(3):100519. doi: 10.1016/j.xgen.2024.100519. PubMed 38484704.
Backbone
  Vector backbone: pUC57-Kan
  Vector type: Fragment
Growth in bacteria
  Bacterial resistance: Kanamycin, 50 μg/mL
  Growth temperature: 37°C
  Growth strain: DH5alpha
  Copy number: Unknown
Gene/Insert
  Gene/Insert name: Start; BPNLS_v1.1; VP64_v1.1
  Species: Other
  Cloning method: Unknown
Resource information
  A portion of this plasmid was derived from a plasmid made by: Genscript ID: U5664GC010-24
Terms and licenses: Academic/Nonprofit Terms; Industry Terms: Not Available to Industry
Depositor comments: Please visit https://www.biorxiv.org/content/10.1101/2023.10.25.564061v1 for bioRxiv preprint.
How to cite: AA018 was a gift from John Doench (Addgene plasmid # 215976 ; http://n2t.net/addgene:215976 ; RRID:Addgene_215976)
